Addgene plasmid #52893: p413GAL1-Zipp.-L-IFP-F[2] (Yeast)
Purpose: Plasmid+insert encoding GCN4-leucine zipper fused to IFP-F[2] by the linker (GGGGS) X 2. Zipper-L-IFP-F[2] (XbaI/XhoI). Zipper is (XbaI /ClaI). Plasmid confers ampicillin resistance to DH5α.
Depositing lab: Stephen Michnick. Depositing organization: University of Montreal. Publication: An infrared reporter to detect spatiotemporal dynamics of protein-protein interactions. Tchekanda E, Sivanesan D, Michnick SW. Nat Methods. 2014 Jun;11(6):641-4. doi: 10.1038/nmeth.2934. Epub 2014 Apr 20. PubMed 24747815.
Backbone
  Vector backbone: p413GAL1
  Backbone manufacturer: Addgene
  Vector type: Yeast Expression
  Selectable markers: HIS3
Growth in bacteria
  Bacterial resistance: Ampicillin, 100 μg/mL
  Growth temperature: 37°C
  Growth strain: DH5alpha
  Copy number: Low Copy
Gene/Insert
  Gene/Insert name: Zipp.-L-IFP-F[2]
  Species: Deinococcus radiodurans
  Promoter: GAL1
  Tag / fusion protein: L-IFP-F[2] (C terminal on insert)
  Cloning method: Restriction Enzyme; 5′ cloning site XbaI (not destroyed); 3′ cloning site XhoI (not destroyed)
  Sequencing primers: 5′ Unknown; 3′ Unknown
Terms and licenses: Academic/Nonprofit Terms; Industry Terms: Not Available to Industry
How to cite: p413GAL1-Zipp.-L-IFP-F[2] (Yeast) was a gift from Stephen Michnick (Addgene plasmid # 52893 ; http://n2t.net/addgene:52893 ; RRID:Addgene_52893)
