[The description below was written by a language model from this plasmid's Addgene catalogue record.]
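Description:
p413GAL1-Zipp.-L-IFP-F[2] is a yeast expression plasmid built on the p413GAL1 backbone, a shuttle vector that is propagated in E. coli under ampicillin selection and maintained in yeast through the HIS3 auxotrophic marker, which allows growth of his3 strains in medium lacking histidine. The record lists it as low copy in bacteria. It does not include a feature table, so the replication origins and terminator are not explicitly documented here.

The insert, cloned between XbaI and XhoI sites that both remain intact, encodes the GCN4 leucine zipper joined through a flexible linker of two GGGGS repeats to IFP-F[2], one of the two fragments of a split infrared fluorescent protein. The IFP portion derives from Deinococcus radiodurans, the species given for the insert, and sits at the C terminus of the fusion. The zipper itself is flanked by XbaI and ClaI, so it can presumably be excised and replaced with another coding sequence while keeping the linker and reporter fragment in place. Expression is driven by the GAL1 promoter, which is induced by galactose and repressed by glucose, giving conditional control over production of the fusion.

The construct belongs to a protein-fragment complementation assay that reports protein-protein interactions by infrared fluorescence. Neither reporter fragment is expected to fluoresce alone, and signal arises when interacting partners bring the complementary fragments together. Because the GCN4 zipper homodimerises, this plasmid most plausibly serves as a positive control when paired with a matching zipper fusion to the complementary IFP fragment, and as a template for building new test fusions in yeast.
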