>Addgene plasmid #52893 | p413GAL1-Zipp.-L-IFP-F[2] (Yeast) | depositor partial sequence | sequence record 82263 | Insert
ATGAACACTGAAGCCGCCAGGCGTTCTCGTGCGAGAAAGTTGCAAAGAATGAAACAACTTGAAGACAAGG
TTGAAGAATTGCTTTCGAAAAATTATCACTTGGAAAATGAGGTTGCCAGATTAAAGAAATTAGTTGGCGA
ACGCATCGATGGTGGCGGTGGCTCTGGAGGTGGTGGGTCCTCCGGAGCTCGGGACAGCATTGGCCCTCAC
GCCCTGAGGAACGCCATGTTTGCTCTGGAAAGCGCTCCAAACCTGCGGGCTCTGGCCGAAGTCGCAACAC
AAACTGTGAGAGAACTGACTGGCTTCGATCGGGTGATGCTGTACAAATTTGCCCCTGACGCCACTGGAGA
GATGATTGCTGAGGCCAGACGGGAGGGCATGCAGGCTTTTCTGGGCCACAGGTTTCCCGCATCCCACACC
CCTGCACAAGCTAGGGCCCTCTACACAAGACACCTGCTCCGGCTGACCGCAGACACCAGGGCTGCAGCAG
TGCCCCTCGACCCCGTGCTGAATCCCCAGACAAATGCTCCTACACCTCTGGGCGGAGCTGTCCTCAGAGC
TACATCCCCAATGCACATGCAGTACCTGAGGAATATGGGAGTGGGCTCCTCCCTGAGCGTCAGCGTCGTG
GTCGGCGGCCAGCTGTGGGGACTGATTGTCTGCCACCATCAGACACCCTACGTGCTGCCACCAGATCTGC
GGACCACCCTGGAGGAGCTGGGGAGAAAGCTGTCCGGGCAGGTGCAGAGGAAAGAAGCCTAA
