>Addgene plasmid #52893 | p413GAL1-Zipp.-L-IFP-F[2] (Yeast) | addgene partial sequence | sequence record 83101 | T7 5'-TAATACGACTCACTATAGGG-3'
AATTAAAGCCTTCGAGCGTCCCAAAACCTTCTCAAGCAAGGTTTTCAGTATAATGTTACATGCGTACACG
CGTCTGTACAGAAAAAAAAGAAAAATTTGAAATATAAATAACGTTCTTAATACTAACATAACTATAAAAA
AATAAATAGGGACCTAGACTTCAGGTTGTCTAACTCCTTCCTTTTCGGTTAGAGCGGATGTGGGGGGAGG
GCGTGAATGTAAGCGTGACATAACTAATTACATGACTCGAGTTAGGCTTCTTTCCTCTGCACCTGCCCGG
ACAGCTTTCTCCCCAGCTCCTCCAGGGTGGTCCGCAGATCTGGTGGCAGCACGTAGGGTGTCTGATGGTG
GCAGACAATCAGTCCCCACAGCTGGCCGCCGACCACGACGCTGACGCTCAGGGAGGAGCCCACTCCCATA
TTCCTCAGGTACTGCATGTGCATTGGGGATGTAGCTCTGAGGACAGCTCCGCCCAGAGGTGTAGGAGCAT
TTGTCTGGGGATTCAGCACGGGGTCGAGGGGCACTGCTGCAGCCCTGGTGTCTGCGGTCAGCCGGAGCAG
GTGTCTTGTGTAGAGGGCCCTAGCTTGTGCAGGGGTGTGGGATGCGGGAAACCTGTGGCCCAGAAAAGCC
TGCATGCCCTCCCGTCTGGCCTCAGCAATCATCTCTCCAGTGGCGTCAGGGGCAAATTTGTACAGCATCA
CCCGATCGAAGCCAGTCAGTTCTCTCACAGTTTGTGTTGCGACTTCGGCCAGAGCCCGCAGGTTTGGAGC
GCTTTCCAGAGCAAACATGGCGTTCCTCAGGGCGTGAGGGCCAATGCTGTCCCGAGCTCCGGAGGACCCA
CCACCTCCAGAGCCACCGCCACCATCGATGCGTTCGCCAACTAATTTCTTTAATCTGGCAACCTCATTTT
